>Addgene plasmid #159483 | pAV-U6+27-Linear-1_PolyU(5)_Tornado-Corn | addgene full sequence | sequence record 311734 | Addgene NGS Result
GAAACACCGTGCTCGCTTCGGCAGCACATATACTAGTTGGCTTTTTCGACGGCCATCAGTCGCCGGTCCC
AAGCCCGGATAAAATGGGAGGGGGCGGGAAACCGCCTAACCATGCCGACTGATGGCAGGCCCGGATAGCT
CAGTCGGTAGAGCAGCGGCCGCGCGATTCGAGGAAGGAGGTCTGAGGAGGTCACTGAATCGCGCGGCCGC
GGGTCCAGGGTTCAAGTCCCTGTTCGGGCCTGCCATCAGTCGGCGTGGACTGTAGAACACTGCCAATGCC
GGTCCCAAGCCCGGATAAAAGTGGAGGGTACAGTCCACGCTCTAGAGCGGACTTCGGTCCGCTTTTTACT
AGGACCTGCAGGCATGCAAGCTTGACGTCGGTTACCGATATCCATATGGCGGCCGCATCGATCTCGAGCC
GCGGACTAGTAACTTGTTTATTGCAGCTTATAATGGTTACAAATAAAGCAATAGCATCACAAATTTCACA
AATAAAGCATTTTTTTCACTGCATTCTAGTTGTGGTTTGTCCAAACTCATCAATGTATCTTATCATGTCT
TACGTAGATAAGTAGCATGGCGGGTTAATCATTAACTACAAGGAACCCCTAGTGATGGAGTTGGCCACTC
CCTCTCTGCGCGCTCGCTCGCTCACTGAGGCCGGGCGACCAAAGGTCGCCCGACGCCCGGGCTTTGCCCG
GGCGGCCTCAGTGAGCGAGCGAGCGCGCAGAGAGGGACAGATCTGCAGATCTGCTGGCGTAATAGCGAAG
AGGCCCGCACCGATCGCCCTTCCCAACAGTTGCGCAGCCTGAATGGCGAATGGAAATTGTAAGCGTTAAT
ATTTTGTTAAAATTCGCGTTAAATTTTTGTTAAATCAGCTCATTTTTTAACCAATAGGCCGAAATCGGCA
AAATCCCTTATAAATCAAAAGAATAGACCGAGATAGGGT
[37 nt withheld, positions 950-986]
AAAGAACGTGGACTCCAACGTCAAAGG
[49 nt withheld, positions 1014-1062]
T
[91 nt withheld, positions 1064-1154]
G
[124 nt withheld, positions 1156-1279]
CAGGTGGCACTTTTCGGGGAAATGTGCGCGGAACCCCTATTTGTTTATTTTTCTAAATACATTCAAATAT
GTATCCGCTCATGAGACAATAACCCTGATAAATGCTTCAATAATATTGAAAAAGGAAGAGTATGAGTATT
CAACATTTCCGTGTCGCCCTTATTCCCTTTTTTGCGGCATTTTGCCTTCCTGTTTTTGCTCACCCAGAAA
CGCTGGTGAAAGTAAAAGATGCTGAAGATCAGTTGGGTGCACGAGTGGGTTACATCGAACTGGATCTCAA
CAGCGGTAAGATCCTTGAGAGTTTTCGCCCCGAAGAACGTTTTCCAATGATGAGCACTTTTAAAGTTCTG
CTATGTGGCGCGGTATTATCCCGTATTGACGCCGGGCAAGAGCAACTCGGTCGCCGCATACACTATTCTC
AGAATGACTTGGTTGAGTACTCACCAGTCACAGAAAAGCATCTTACGGATGGCATGACAGTAAGAGAATT
ATGCAGTGCTGCCATAACCATGAGTGATAACACTGCGGCCAACTTACTTCTGACAACGATCGGAGGACCG
AAGGAGCTAACCGCTTTTTTGCACAACATGGGGGATCATGTAACTCGCCTTGATCGTTGGGAACCGGAGC
TGAATGAAGCCATACCAAACGACGAGCGTGACACCACGATGCCTGTAGCAATGGCAACAACGTTGCGCAA
ACTATTAACTGGCGAACTACTTACTCTAGCTTCCCGGCAACAATTAATAGACTGGATGGAGGCGGATAAA
GTTGCAGGACCACTTCTGCGCTCGGCCCTTCCGGCTGGCTGGTTTATTGCTGATAAATCTGGAGCCGGTG
AGCGTGGGTCTCGCGGTATCATTGCAGCACTGGGGCCAGATGGTAAGCCCTCCCGTATCGTAGTTATCTA
CACGACGGGGAGTCAGGCAACTATGGATGAACGAAATAGACAGATCGCTGAGATAGGTGCCTCACTGATT
AAGCATTGGTAACTGTCAGACCAAGTTTACTCATATATACTTTAGATTGATTTAAAACTTCATTTTTAAT
TTAAAAGGATCTAGGTGAAGATCCTTTTTGATAATCTCATGACCAAAATCCCTTAACGTGAGTTTTCGTT
CCACTGAGCGTCAGACCCCGTAGAAAAGATCAAAGGATCTTCTTGAGATCCTTTTTTTCTGCGCGTAATC
TGCTGCTTGCAAACAAAAAAACCACCGCTACCAGCGGTGGTTTGTTTGCCGGATCAAGAGCTACCAACTC
TTTTTCCGAAGGTAACTGGCTTCAGCAGAGCGCAGATACCAAATACTGTTCTTCTAGTGTAGCCGTAGTT
AGGCCACCACTTCAAGAACTCTGTAGCACCGCCTACATACCTCGCTCTGCTAATCCTGTTACCAGTGGCT
GCTGCCAGTGGCGATAAGTCGTGTCTTACCGGGTTGGACTCAAGACGATAGTTACCGGATAAGGCGCAGC
GGTCGGGCTGAACGGGGGGTTCGTGCACACAGCCCAGCTTGGAGCGAACGACCTACACCGAACTGAGATA
CCTACAGCGTGAGCTATGAGAAAGCGCCACGCTTCCCGAAGGGAGAAAGGCGGACAGGTATCCGGTAAGC
GGCAGGGTCGGAACAGGAGAGCGCACGAGGGAGCTTCCAGGGGGAAACGCCTGGTATCTTTATAGTCCTG
TCGGGTTTCGCCACCTCTGACTTGAGCGTCGATTTTTGTGATGCTCGTCAGGGGGGCGGAGCCTATGGAA
AAACGCCAGCAACGCGGCCTTTTTACGGTTCCTGGCCTTTTGCTGGCCTTTTGCTCACATGTTCTTTCCT
GCGTTATCCCCTGATTCTGTGGATAACCGTATTACCGCCTTTGAGTGAGCTGATACCGCTCGCCGCAGCC
GAACGACCGAGCGCAGCGAGTCAGTGAGCGAGCGCGCAGAGAGGGAGTGGCCAACTCCATCACTAGGGGT
TCCTGGAGGGGTGGAGTCGTGACGTGAATTACGTCATAGGGTTAGGGAGGTCCTGGATCGATCCAGACAT
GATAAGATACATTGATGAGTTTGGACAAACCACAACTAGAATGCAGTGAAAAAAATGCTTTATTTGTGAA
ATTTGTGATGCTATTGCTTTATTTGTAACCATTATAAGCTGCAATAAACAAGTTAACAACAACAATTGCA
TTCATTTTATGTTTCAGGTTCAGGGGGAGGTGTGGGAGGTTTTTTAAAGCAAGTAAAACCTCTACAAATG
TGGTATGGCTGATTATGATCTCTAGTCAAGGCACTATACATCAAATATTCCTTATTAACCCCTTTACAAA
TTAAAAAGCTAAAGGTACACAATTTTTGAGCATAGTTATTAATAGCAGACACTCTATGCCTGTGTGGAGT
AAGAAAAAACAGTATGTTATGATTATAACTGTTATGCCTACTTATAAAGGTTACAGAATATTTTTCCATA
ATTTTCTTGTATAGCAGTGCAGCTTTTTCCTTTGTGGTGTAAATAGCAAAGCAAGCAAGAGTTCTATTAC
TAAACACAGCATGACTCAAAAAACTTAGCAATTCTGAAGGAAAGTCCTTGGGGTCTTCTACCTTTCTCTT
CTTTTTTGGAGGAGTAGAATGTTGAGAGTCAGCAGTAGCCTCATCATCACTAGATGGCATTTCTTCTGAG
CAAAACAGGTTTTCCTCATTAAAGGCATTCCACCACTGCTCCCATTCATCAGTTCCATAGGTTGGAATCT
AAAATACACAAACAATTAGAATCAGTAGTTTAACACATTATACACTTAAAAATTTTATATTTACCTTAGA
GCTTTAAATCTCTGTAGGTAGTTTGTCCAATTATGTCACACCACAGAAGTAAGGTTCCTTCACAAAGATC
CGGACCAAAGCGGCCATCGTGCCTCCCCACTCCTGCAGTTCGGGGGCATGGATGCGCGGATAGCCGCTGC
TGGTTTCCTGGATGCCGACGGATTTGCACTGCCGGTAGAACTCCGCGAGGTCGTCCAGCCTCAGGCAGCA
GCTGAACCAACTCGCGAGGGGATCGAGCCCGGGGTGGGCGAAGAACTCCAGCATGAGATCCCCGCGCTGG
AGGATCATCCAGCCGGCGTCCCGGAAAACGATTCCGAAGCCCAACCTTTCATAGAAGGCGGCGGTGGAAT
CGAAATCTCGTGATGGCAGGTTGGGCGTCGCTTGGTCGGTCATTTCGAACCCCAGAGTCCCGCTCAGAAG
AACTCGTCAAGAAGGCGATAGAAGGCGATGCGCTGCGAATCGGGAGCGGCGATACCGTAAAGCACGAGGA
AGCGGTCAGCCCATTCGCCGCCAAGCTCTTCAGCAATATCACGGGTAGCCAACGCTATGTCCTGATAGCG
GTCCGCCACACCCAGCCGGCCACAGTCGATGAATCCAGAAAAGCGGCCATTTTCCACCATGATATTCGGC
AAGCAGGCATCGCCATGGGTCACGACGAGATCCTCGCCGTCGGGCATGCGCGCCTTGAGCCTGGCGAACA
GTTCGGCTGGCGCGAGCCCCTGATGCTCTTCGTCCAGATCATCCTGATCGACAAGACCGGCTTCCATCCG
AGTACGTGCTCGCTCGATGCGATGTTTCGCTTGGTGGTCGAATGGGCAGGTAGCCGGATCAAGCGTATGC
AGCCGCCGCATTGCATCAGCCATGATGGATACTTTCTCGGCAGGAGCAAGGTGAGATGACAGGAGATCCT
GCCCCGGCACTTCGCCCAATAGCAGCCAGTCCCTTCCCGCTTCAGTGACAACGTCGAGCACAGCTGCGCA
AGGAACGCCCGTCGTGGCCAGCCACGATAGCCGCGCTGCCTCGTCCTGCAGTTCATTCAGGGCACCGGAC
AGGTCGGTCTTGACAAAAAGAACCGGGCGCCCCTGCGCTGACAGCCGGAACACGGCGGCATCAGAGCAGC
CGATTGTCTGTTGTGCCCAGTCATAGCCGAATAGCCTCTCCACCCAAGCGGCCGGAGAACCTGCGTGCAA
TCCATCTTGTTCAATCATGCGAAACGATCCTCATCCTGTCTCTTGATCAGATCTTGATCCCCTGCGCCAT
CAGATCCTTGGCGGCAAGAAAGCCATCCAGTTTACTTTGCAGGGCTTCCCAACCTTACCAGAGGGCGCCC
CAGCTGGCAATTCCGGTTCGCTTGCTGTCCATAAAACCGCCCAGTCTAGCTATCGCCATGTAAGCCCACT
GCAAGCTACCTGCTTTCTCTTTGCGCTTGCGTTTTCCCTTGTCCAGATAGCCCAGTAGCTGACATTCATC
CGGGGTCAGCACCGTTTCTGCGGACTGGCTTTCTACGTGTTCCGCTTCCTTTAGCAGCCCTTGCGCCCTG
AGTGCTTGCGGCAGCGTGAAGCTTTTTGCAAAAGCCTAGGCCTCCAAAAAAGCCTCCTCACTACTTCTGG
AATAGCTCAGAGGCCGAGGCGGCCTCGGCCTCTGCATAAATAAAAAAAATTAGTCAGCCATGGGGCGGAG
AATGGGCGGAACTGGGCGGAGTTAGGGGCGGGATGGGCGGAGTTAGGGGCGGGACTATGGTTGCTGACTA
ATTGAGATGCATGCTTTGCATACTTCTGCCTGCTGGGGAGCCTGGGGACTTTCCACACCTGGTTGCTGAC
TAATTGAGATGCATGCTTTGCATACTTCTGCCTGCTGGGGAGCCTGGGGACTTTCCACACCCTAACTGAC
ACACATTCCACAGCCGGATCCAAGGTCGGGCAGGAAGAGGGCCTATTTCCCATGATTCCTTCATATTTGC
ATATACGATACAAGGCTGTTAGAGAGATAATTAGAATTAATTTGACTGTAAACACAAAGATATTAGTACA
AAATACGTGACGTAGAAAGTAATAATTTCTTGGGTAGTTTGCAGTTTTAAAATTATGTTTTAAAATGGAC
TATCATATGCTTACCGTAACTTGAAAGTATTTCGATTTCTTGGCTTTATATATCTTGTGGAAAGGAC
Features (pLannotate 1.2.2; 21 found; start..end, strand, type, name):
     55..121     +  ncRNA          twister-P3 (fragment): Accession: RF03154 - type-P3 twister ribozyme
    128..239     +  ncRNA          tRNA: Accession: RF00005 - tRNA
    353..373     +  misc_feature   MCS (fragment): pUC18/19 multiple cloning site
    431..552     +  polyA_signal   SV40 poly(A) signal: SV40 polyadenylation signal
    601..730     +  repeat_region  AAV2 ITR (fragment): inverted terminal repeat of adeno-associated virus serotype 2 inverted
    753..820     +  CDS            lacZα (fragment): LacZα fragment of β-galactosidase; lacZ fragment
    851..1279    -  rep_origin     f1 ori (sequence partly withheld): f1 bacteriophage origin of replication; arrow indicates direction of (+) strand synthesis
   1306..1410    +  promoter       AmpR promoter: bla
   1411..2271    +  CDS            AmpR: β-lactamase; bla; confers resistance to ampicillin, carbenicillin, and related antibiotics
   2442..3030    +  rep_origin     ori: high-copy-number ColE1/pMB1/pBR322/pUC origin of replication
   3195..3243    -  repeat_region  AAV2 ITR (fragment): inverted terminal repeat of adeno-associated virus serotype 2 inverted
   3299..3433    -  polyA_signal   SV40 poly(A) signal: SV40 polyadenylation signal
   3456..3539    -  CDS            large T antigen (fragment): large T antigen from SV40 (simian virus 40)
   3858..3878    -  CDS            SV40 NLS: nuclear localization signal of SV40 (simian virus 40) large T antigen
   4008..4073    -  intron         small t intron: SV40 (simian virus 40) small t antigen intron
   4075..4149    -  CDS            small t antigen (fragment): SV40 (simian virus 40) small t antigen
   4152..4472    -  CDS            ble (fragment): BLE_KLEPN - Experimental evidence at protein level: Swiss-Prot protein existence level 1. Binding protein with a strong affinity to the bleomycin family of antibiotics. Binds to CL990; an antimitotic-antibiotic compound. From Klebsiella pneumoniae.
   4496..5287    -  CDS            neo: KKA2_KLEPN - Also known as kan, nptII. Experimental evidence at protein level: Swiss-Prot protein existence level 1. Resistance to kanamycin, neomycin, paromomycin, ribostamycin, butirosin and gentamicin B. From Klebsiella pneumoniae.
   5319..5642    -  CDS            tnpA (fragment): TN5P_ECOLX - Also known as tnp. Experimental evidence at protein level: Swiss-Prot protein existence level 1. Mediates transposition of transposon Tn5 by a 'cut and paste' mechanism. First, the monomeric transposase binds the 19 bp inverted DNA repeats flanking the transposon. Then, dimerization of the DNA- bound transposase creates a synaptic DNA complex. After nicking of the first DNA strand, excision of the transposon proceeds through a series of intermediates. The transposase then mediates the insertion of the transposon at a new site by strand transfer. The activity of the wild- type tran
   5644..5973    -  promoter       SV40 promoter: SV40 enhancer and early promoter
   6006..6246    +  promoter       U6 promoter: RNA polymerase III promoter for human U6 snRNA
