[The description below was written by a language model from this plasmid's Addgene catalogue record and pLannotate feature annotations shown in this document.]
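Description:
pAV-U6+27-Linear-1_PolyU(5)_Tornado-Corn is a 6,246 nt mammalian expression plasmid on the pAV backbone, built as a reporter for RNA polymerase III termination in human cells. It is maintained in E. coli through a high-copy ColE1/pUC-type origin and an ampicillin resistance gene (β-lactamase with its own promoter). An f1 origin and a lacZα remnant are also present. The backbone carries fragments of AAV2 inverted terminal repeats. Because the table marks them as partial, the record does not establish whether the plasmid can be packaged into AAV.

The payload is driven by the human U6 snRNA promoter in its "U6+27" form, which by convention retains the first 27 nucleotides of the U6 transcript. This promoter sits at the end of the linearised sequence map, so transcription continues across the numbering origin into the insert. The catalogued insert is a synthetic termination module, Linear-1_PolyU(5), which contains a tract of five uracils. It is too short or novel to be annotated in the feature table. Downstream lies the Tornado-Corn reporter, detected as a type-P3 twister ribozyme fragment followed by a tRNA-like scaffold. In the Tornado design, self-cleaving ribozymes flank an RNA so that it is circularised in cells, here presumably the fluorogenic Corn aptamer named in the construct title. Reporter signal should therefore reflect read-through of the upstream poly-U tract, so the effect of a five-uracil tract on Pol III termination can be measured.

A separate, oppositely oriented cassette places a Tn5-derived neomycin/kanamycin phosphotransferase gene, with adjacent ble and transposase fragments, under the SV40 enhancer and early promoter. It is followed by the SV40 small t intron and a polyadenylation signal. This cassette could in principle support G418 selection in mammalian cells.
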