Addgene plasmid #159483: pAV-U6+27-Linear-1_PolyU(5)_Tornado-Corn
Purpose: Tests for the impact of 5 uracils in a poly-uracil tract on human polymerase III transcription from a U6 promoter.
Depositing lab: Julius Lucks. Depositing organization: Northwestern University. Publication: RNA Sequence and Structure Determinants of Pol III Transcriptional Termination in Human Cells. Verosloff MS, Corcoran WK, Dolberg TB, Bushhouse DZ, Leonard JN, Lucks JB. J Mol Biol. 2021 Jun 25;433(13):166978. doi: 10.1016/j.jmb.2021.166978. Epub 2021 Apr 1. PubMed 33811918.
Backbone
  Vector backbone: pAV
  Vector type: Mammalian Expression
Growth in bacteria
  Bacterial resistance: Ampicillin, 100 μg/mL
  Growth temperature: 37°C
  Growth strain: DH5alpha
  Copy number: Unknown
Gene/Insert
  Gene/Insert name: Termination Module:Linear-1_PolyU(5)
  Species: Synthetic
  Promoter: U6-27
  Cloning method: Gibson Cloning
  Sequencing primers: 5′ F_U6. MV.o87:GAAAGTAATAATTTCTTGGGTAGTTTG; 3′ MV.O12:gcaataaacaagttactagtcc
Terms and licenses: Academic/Nonprofit Terms; Industry Terms: Not Available to Industry
How to cite: pAV-U6+27-Linear-1_PolyU(5)_Tornado-Corn was a gift from Julius Lucks (Addgene plasmid # 159483 ; http://n2t.net/addgene:159483 ; RRID:Addgene_159483)
