>Addgene plasmid #159483 | pAV-U6+27-Linear-1_PolyU(5)_Tornado-Corn | depositor partial sequence | sequence record 308279 | 27-Termination_Module
GTGCTCGCTTCGGCAGCACATATACTAGTTGGCTTTTT
