>Addgene plasmid #159483 | pAV-U6+27-Linear-1_PolyU(5)_Tornado-Corn | depositor partial sequence | sequence record 308280 | Tornado-Corn
GGCCATCAGTCGCCGGTCCCAAGCCCGGATAAAATGGGAGGGGGCGGGAAACCGCCTAACCATGCCGACT
GATGGCAGGCCCGGATAGCTCAGTCGGTAGAGCAGCGGCCGCGCGATTCGAGGAAGGAGGTCTGAGGAGG
TCACTGAATCGCGCGGCCGCGGGTCCAGGGTTCAAGTCCCTGTTCGGGCCTGCCATCAGTCGGCGTGGAC
TGTAGAACACTGCCAATGCCGGTCCCAAGCCCGGATAAAAGTGGAGGGTACAGTCCACGCTCTAGAGCGG
ACTTCGGTCCGCTTTT
